>Addgene plasmid #233263 | YjdC-R64A_pET-14b | addgene full sequence | sequence record 465018 | Addgene NGS Result
TTCTTGAAGACGAAAGGGCCTCGTGATACGCCTATTTTTATAGGTTAATGTCATGATAATAATGGTTTCT
TAGACGTCAGGTGGCACTTTTCGGGGAAATGTGCGCGGAACCCCTATTTGTTTATTTTTCTAAATACATT
CAAATATGTATCCGCTCATGAGACAATAACCCTGATAAATGCTTCAATAATATTGAAAAAGGAAGAGTAT
GAGTATTCAACATTTCCGTGTCGCCCTTATTCCCTTTTTTGCGGCATTTTGCCTTCCTGTTTTTGCTCAC
CCAGAAACGCTGGTGAAAGTAAAAGATGCTGAAGATCAGTTGGGTGCACGAGTGGGTTACATCGAACTGG
ATCTCAACAGCGGTAAGATCCTTGAGAGTTTTCGCCCCGAAGAACGTTTTCCAATGATGAGCACTTTTAA
AGTTCTGCTATGTGGCGCGGTATTATCCCGTGTTGACGCCGGGCAAGAGCAACTCGGTCGCCGCATACAC
TATTCTCAGAATGACTTGGTTGAGTACTCACCAGTCACAGAAAAGCATCTTACGGATGGCATGACAGTAA
GAGAATTATGCAGTGCTGCCATAACCATGAGTGATAACACTGCGGCCAACTTACTTCTGACAACGATCGG
AGGACCGAAGGAGCTAACCGCTTTTTTGCACAACATGGGGGATCATGTAACTCGCCTTGATCGTTGGGAA
CCGGAGCTGAATGAAGCCATACCAAACGACGAGCGTGACACCACGATGCCTGCAGCAATGGCAACAACGT
TGCGCAAACTATTAACTGGCGAACTACTTACTCTAGCTTCCCGGCAACAATTAATAGACTGGATGGAGGC
GGATAAAGTTGCAGGACCACTTCTGCGCTCGGCCCTTCCGGCTGGCTGGTTTATTGCTGATAAATCTGGA
GCCGGTGAGCGTGGGTCTCGCGGTATCATTGCAGCACTGGGGCCAGATGGTAAGCCCTCCCGTATCGTAG
TTATCTACACGACGGGGAGTCAGGCAACTATGGATGAACGAAATAGACAGATCGCTGAGATAGGTGCCTC
ACTGATTAAGCATTGGTAACTGTCAGACCAAGTTTACTCATATATACTTTAGATTGATTTAAAACTTCAT
TTTTAATTTAAAAGGATCTAGGTGAAGATCCTTTTTGATAATCTCATGACCAAAATCCCTTAACGTGAGT
TTTCGTTCCACTGAGCGTCAGACCCCGTAGAAAAGATCAAAGGATCTTCTTGAGATCCTTTTTTTCTGCG
CGTAATCTGCTGCTTGCAAACAAAAAAACCACCGCTACCAGCGGTGGTTTGTTTGCCGGATCAAGAGCTA
CCAACTCTTTTTCCGAAGGTAACTGGCTTCAGCAGAGCGCAGATACCAAATACTGTCCTTCTAGTGTAGC
CGTAGTTAGGCCACCACTTCAAGAACTCTGTAGCACCGCCTACATACCTCGCTCTGCTAATCCTGTTACC
AGTGGCTGCTGCCAGTGGCGATAAGTCGTGTCTTACCGGGTTGGACTCAAGACGATAGTTACCGGATAAG
GCGCAGCGGTCGGGCTGAACGGGGGGTTCGTGCACACAGCCCAGCTTGGAGCGAACGACCTACACCGAAC
TGAGATACCTACAGCGTGAGCTATGAGAAAGCGCCACGCTTCCCGAAGGGAGAAAGGCGGACAGGTATCC
GGTAAGCGGCAGGGTCGGAACAGGAGAGCGCACGAGGGAGCTTCCAGGGGGAAACGCCTGGTATCTTTAT
AGTCCTGTCGGGTTTCGCCACCTCTGACTTGAGCGTCGATTTTTGTGATGCTCGTCAGGGGGGCGGAGCC
TATGGAAAAACGCCAGCAACGCGGCCTTTTTACGGTTCCTGGCCTTTTGCTGGCCTTTTGCTCACATGTT
CTTTCCTGCGTTATCCCCTGATTCTGTGGATAACCGTATTACCGCCTTTGAGTGAGCTGATACCGCTCGC
CGCAGCCGAACGACCGAGCGCAGCGAGTCAGTGAGCGAGGAAGCGGAAGAGCGCCTGATGCGGTATTTTC
TCCTTACGCATCTGTGCGGTATTTCACACCGCAATGGTGCACTCTCAGTACAATCTGCTCTGATGCCGCA
TAGTTAAGCCAGTATACACTCCGCTATCGCTACGTGACTGGGTCATGGCTGCGCCCCGACACCCGCCAAC
ACCCGCTGACGCGCCCTGACGGGCTTGTCTGCTCCCGGCATCCGCTTACAGACAAGCTGTGACCGTCTCC
GGGAGCTGCATGTGTCAGAGGTTTTCACCGTCATCACCGAAACGCGCGAGGCAGCTGCGGTAAAGCTCAT
CAGCGTGGTCGTGAAGCGATTCACAGATGTCTGCCTGTTCATCCGCGTCCAGCTCGTTGAGTTTCTCCAG
AAGCGTTAATGTCTGGCTTCTGATAAAGCGGGCCATGTTAAGGGCGGTTTTTTCCTGTTTGGTCACTGAT
GCCTCCGTGTAAGGGGGATTTCTGTTCATGGGGGTAATGATACCGATGAAACGAGAGAGGATGCTCACGA
TACGGGTTACTGATGATGAACATGCCCGGTTACTGGAACGTTGTGAGGGTAAACAACTGGCGGTATGGAT
GCGGCGGGACCAGAGAAAAATCACTCAGGGTCAATGCCAGCGCTTCGTTAATACAGATGTAGGTGTTCCA
CAGGGTAGCCAGCAGCATCCTGCGATGCAGATCCGGAACATAATGGTGCAGGGCGCTGACTTCCGCGTTT
CCAGACTTTACGAAACACGGAAACCGAAGACCATTCATGTTGTTGCTCAGGTCGCAGACGTTTTGCAGCA
GCAGTCGCTTCACGTTCGCTCGCGTATCGGTGATTCATTCTGCTAACCAGTAAGGCAACCCCGCCAGCCT
AGCCGGGTCCTCAACGACAGGAGCACGATCATGCGCACCCGTGGCCAGGACCCAACGCTGCCCGAGATGC
GCCGCGTGCGGCTGCTGGAGATGGCGGACGCGATGGATATGTTCTGCCAAGGGTTGGTTTGCGCATTCAC
AGTTCTCCGCAAGAATTGATTGGCTCCAATTCTTGGAGTGGTGAATCCGTTAGCGAGGTGCCGCCGGCTT
CCATTCAGGTCGAGGTGGCCCGGCTCCATGCACCGCGACGCAACGCGGGGAGGCAGACAAGGTATAGGGC
GGCGCCTACAATCCATGCCAACCCGTTCCATGTGCTCGCCGAGGCGGCATAAATCGCCGTGACGATCAGC
GGTCCAATGATCGAAGTTAGGCTGGTAAGAGCCGCGAGCGATCCTTGAAGCTGTCCCTGATGGTCGTCAT
CTACCTGCCTGGACAGCATGGCCTGCAACGCGGGCATCCCGATGCCGCCGGAAGCGAGAAGAATCATAAT
GGGGAAGGCCATCCAGCCTCGCGTCGCGAACGCCAGCAAGACGTAGCCCAGCGCGTCGGCCGCCATGCCG
GCGATAATGGCCTGCTTCTCGCCGAAACGTTTGGTGGCGGGACCAGTGACGAAGGCTTGAGCGAGGGCGT
GCAAGATTCCGAATACCGCAAGCGACAGGCCGATCATCGTCGCGCTCCAGCGAAAGCGGTCCTCGCCGAA
AATGACCCAGAGCGCTGCCGGCACCTGTCCTACGAGTTGCATGATAAAGAAGACAGTCATAAGTGCGGCG
ACGATAGTCATGCCCCGCGCCCACCGGAAGGAGCTGACTGGGTTGAAGGCTCTCAAGGGCATCGGTCGAC
GCTCTCCCTTATGCGACTCCTGCATTAGGAAGCAGCCCAGTAGTAGGTTGAGGCCGTTGAGCACCGCCGC
CGCAAGGAATGGTGCATGCAAGGAGATGGCGCCCAACAGTCCCCCGGCCACGGGGCCTGCCACCATACCC
ACGCCGAAACAAGCGCTCATGAGCCCGAAGTGGCGAGCCCGATCTTCCCCATCGGTGATGTCGGCGATAT
AGGCGCCAGCAACCGCACCTGTGGCGCCGGTGATGCCGGCCACGATGCGTCCGGCGTAGAGGATCGAGAT
CTCGATCCCGCGAAATTAATACGACTCACTATAGGGAGACCACAACGGTTTCCCTCTAGAAATAATTTTG
TTTAACTTTAAGAAGGAGATATACCATGCATCATCATCATCATCACCAAAGGGAGGATGTACTAGGAGAA
GCTCTTAAGCTGCTGGAGCTGCAGGGCATCGCTAATACCACCCTGGAGATGGTCGCTGAGCGCGTGGACT
ACCCACTGGACGAGTTGCGCCGTTTCTGGCCGGATAAAGAAGCAATTCTGTATGACGCGCTGCGTTACCT
GAGCCAACAAATTGATGTGTGGGCGCGTCAGCTGATGCTGGACGAAACCCAGACCGCAGAACAGAAGTTG
CTGGCGCGTTACCAGGCGTTGTCCGAGTGCGTTAAAAACAACCGCTACCCGGGTTGCTTGTTTATCGCCG
CGTGTACCTTTTATCCGGACCCGGGTCATCCGATTCACCAACTGGCGGATCAGCAAAAGAGCGCTGCGTA
TGATTTCACCCATGAATTGCTCACGACTCTGGAGGTGGACGACCCGGCAATGGTGGCCAAACAGATGGAA
CTGGTTCTGGAGGGCTGCCTGTCTCGTATGTTAGTTAACCGTAGCCAAGCGGACGTTGATACCGCGCACC
GTCTGGCGGAAGATATCCTGCGCTTCGCCCGTTGTCGTCAGGGCGGTGCATTGACGTAACTAGCATAACC
CCTTGGGGCCTCTAAACGGGTCTTGAGGGGTTTTTTGCTGAAAGGAGGAACTATATCCGGATATCCACAG
GACGGGTGTGGTCGCCATGATCGCGTAGTCGATAGTGGCTCCAAGTAGCGAAGCGAGCAGGACTGGGCGG
CGGCCAAAGCGGTCGGACAGTGCTCCGAGAACGGGTGCGCATAGAAATTGCATCAACGCATATAGCGCTA
GCAGCACGCCATAGTGACTGGCGATGCTGTCGGAATGGACGATATCCCGCAAGAGGCCCGGCAGTACCGG
CATAACCAAGCCTATGCCTACAGCATCCAGGGTGACGGTGCCGAGGATGACGATGAGCGCATTGTTAGAT
TTCATACACGGTGCCTGACTGCGTTAGCAATTTAACTGTGATAAACTACCGCATTAAAGCTTATCGATGA
TAAGCTGTCAAACATGAGAA
Features (pLannotate 1.2.2; 14 found; start..end, strand, type, name):
    104..208     +  promoter       AmpR promoter: bla
    209..1069    +  CDS            AmpR: β-lactamase; bla; confers resistance to ampicillin, carbenicillin, and related antibiotics
   1240..1828    +  rep_origin     ori: high-copy-number ColE1/pMB1/pBR322/pUC origin of replication
   2014..2153    -  misc_feature   bom: basis of mobility region from pBR322
   2255..2446    -  CDS            rop: Rop protein, which maintains plasmids at low copy number; rop
   2463..2843    +  CDS            YPB1_ECOLX: Protein predicted: Swiss-Prot protein existence level 4. From Escherichia coli.
   3085..3985    -  CDS            TcR (fragment): tetracycline efflux protein; tet; confers resistance to tetracycline
   4007..4025    +  promoter       T7 promoter: promoter for bacteriophage T7 RNA polymerase
   4057..4079    +  RBS            RBS: efficient ribosome binding site from bacteriophage T7 gene 10 (Olins and Rangwala, 1989)
   4087..4105    +  CDS            capTEV™ (fragment): composite tag for in vivo biotinylation, TEV protease cleavage, and 6xHis tagging
   4107..4676    +  CDS            yjdC: YJDC_ECOL6 - Protein predicted: Swiss-Prot protein existence level 4. From Escherichia coli O6:H1 (strain CFT073 / ATCC 700928 / UPEC).
   4680..4727    +  terminator     T7 terminator: transcription terminator for bacteriophage T7 RNA polymerase
   4753..5045    -  CDS            TcR (fragment): tetracycline efflux protein; tet; confers resistance to tetracycline
   5093..5121    -  promoter       tet promoter: E. coli promoter for tetracycline efflux protein gene
