[The description below was written by a language model from this plasmid's Addgene catalogue record and pLannotate feature annotations shown in this document.]
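Description:
YjdC-R64A_pET-14b is a bacterial expression plasmid built on the pET-14b backbone for overproducing a point-mutant form of the Escherichia coli protein YjdC (also catalogued as b4135 or cutA3). It replicates through a pBR322-type ColE1 origin accompanied by the bom mobilisation region and the rop gene. Rop restrains replication, which fits the low-copy designation in the catalogue entry. Selection is by ampicillin through the bla β-lactamase gene and its own promoter. The feature table also shows a tet promoter and two fragments of the tetracycline efflux gene flanking the expression cassette. These are remnants of the pBR322 tetracycline gene interrupted by the cassette, and no tetracycline resistance is recorded.

The expression unit consists of a T7 promoter, the strong ribosome binding site from phage T7 gene 10, a short N-terminal segment that the annotation software matched to the polyhistidine part of a composite tag, the yjdC coding sequence and a T7 terminator. The short match agrees with the stated purpose of producing His-tagged protein. The insert carries an arginine-to-alanine substitution at position 64 (R64A), and the gene was commercially synthesised with this change. Transcription depends on T7 RNA polymerase, so a cloning strain is used for propagation and a BL21-type host for expression.

The sequenced record is 5,130 nt, slightly larger than the 5,115 bp listed. The listed backbone and insert sizes do not sum to either figure. The plasmid comes from a study of ligand interactions of E. coli transcription factors and essential enzymes, so the purified mutant is presumably meant for comparison with wild-type YjdC, although the record does not say what role residue 64 plays.
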