Addgene plasmid #233263: YjdC-R64A_pET-14b
Purpose: Overexpress his-tag YjdC protein with a site directed mutagenesis, arginine at position 64 was substituted with alanine (R64A)
Depositing lab: Mohan Babu & Andrew Emili. Depositing organization: University of Regina. Publication: Ligand interaction landscape of transcription factors and essential enzymes in E. coli. Peng H, Kotelnikov S, Egbert ME, Ofaim S, Stevens GC, Phanse S, Saccon T, Ignatov M, Dutta S, Istace Z, Moutaoufik MT, Aoki H, Kewalramani N, Sun J, Gong Y, Padhorny D, Poda G, Alekseenko A, Porter KA, Jones G, Rodionova I, Guo H, Pogoutse O, Datta S, Saier M, Crovella M, Vajda S, Moreno-Hagelsieb G, Parkinson J, Segre D, Babu M, Kozakov D, Emili A. Cell. 2025 Jan 22:S0092-8674(25)00032-7. doi: 10.1016/j.cell.2025.01.003. PubMed 39862855.
Backbone
  Vector backbone: pET-14b
  Backbone size w/o insert (bp): 4671
  Total vector size (bp): 5115
  Vector type: Bacterial Expression
Growth in bacteria
  Bacterial resistance: Ampicillin, 100 μg/mL
  Growth temperature: 37°C
  Growth strain: DH5alpha
  Growth instructions: Use BL21 for protein expression.
  Copy number: Low Copy
Gene/Insert
  Gene/Insert name: YjdC
  Insert size (bp): 576
  Mutation: Arginine was replaced with Alanine at position 64 (R64A)
  GenBank ID: Gene ID: 948650
  Entrez Gene: yjdC (a.k.a. b4135, ECK4129, cutA3)
  Promoter: T7 promoter
  Cloning method: Other
  Sequencing primers: 5′ GGGAATTCATGCAAAGGGAGGATGTACTAG
Resource information
  A portion of this plasmid was derived from a plasmid made by: Genscript manufacture the gene as per my request with the modifications
Terms and licenses: Academic/Nonprofit Terms; Industry Terms: Not Available to Industry
How to cite: YjdC-R64A_pET-14b was a gift from Mohan Babu & Andrew Emili (Addgene plasmid # 233263 ; http://n2t.net/addgene:233263 ; RRID:Addgene_233263)
